>Addgene plasmid #24069 | MIGR-RORgt | addgene full sequence | sequence record 133147 | Addgene NGS result
CTTCCGCTTCCTCGCTCACTGACTCGCTGCGCTCGGTCGTTCGGCTGCGGCGAGCGGTATCAGCTCACTC
AAAGGCGGTAATACGGTTATCCACAGAATCAGGGGATAACGCAGGAAAGAACATGTGAGCAAAAGGCCAG
CAAAAGGCCAGGAACCGTAAAAAGGCCGCGTTGCTGGCGTTTTTCCATAGGCTCCGCCCCCCTGACGAGC
ATCACAAAAATCGACGCTCAAGTCAGAGGTGGCGAAACCCGACAGGACTATAAAGATACCAGGCGTTTCC
CCCTGGAAGCTCCCTCGTGCGCTCTCCTGTTCCGACCCTGCCGCTTACCGGATACCTGTCCGCCTTTCTC
CCTTCGGGAAGCGTGGCGCTTTCTCATAGCTCACGCTGTAGGTATCTCAGTTCGGTGTAGGTCGTTCGCT
CCAAGCTGGGCTGTGTGCACGAACCCCCCGTTCAGCCCGACCGCTGCGCCTTATCCGGTAACTATCGTCT
TGAGTCCAACCCGGTAAGACACGACTTATCGCCACTGGCAGCAGCCACTGGTAACAGGATTAGCAGAGCG
AGGTATGTAGGCGGTGCTACAGAGTTCTTGAAGTGGTGGCCTAACTACGGCTACACTAGAAGAACAGTAT
TTGGTATCTGCGCTCTGCTGAAGCCAGTTACCTTCGGAAAAAGAGTTGGTAGCTCTTGATCCGGCAAACA
AACCACCGCTGGTAGCGGTGGTTTTTTTGTTTGCAAGCAGCAGATTACGCGCAGAAAAAAAGGATCTCAA
GAAGATCCTTTGATCTTTTCTACGGGGTCTGACGCTCAGTGGAACGAAAACTCACGTTAAGGGATTTTGG
TCATGAGATTATCAAAAAGGATCTTCACCTAGATCCTTTTAAATTAAAAATGAAGTTTTAAATCAATCTA
AAGTATATATGAGTAAACTTGGTCTGACAGTTACCAATGCTTAATCAGTGAGGCACCTATCTCAGCGATC
TGTCTATTTCGTTCATCCATAGTTGCCTGACTCCCCGTCGTGTAGATAACTACGATACGGGAGGGCTTAC
CATCTGGCCCCAGTGCTGCAATGATACCGCGAGACCCACGCTCACCGGCTCCAGATTTATCAGCAATAAA
CCAGCCAGCCGGAAGGGCCGAGCGCAGAAGTGGTCCTGCAACTTTATCCGCCTCCATCCAGTCTATTAAT
TGTTGCCGGGAAGCTAGAGTAAGTAGTTCGCCAGTTAATAGTTTGCGCAACGTTGTTGCCATTGCTACAG
GCATCGTGGTGTCACGCTCGTCGTTTGGTATGGCTTCATTCAGCTCCGGTTCCCAACGATCAAGGCGAGT
TACATGATCCCCCATGTTGTGCAAAAAAGCGGTTAGCTCCTTCGGTCCTCCGATCGTTGTCAGAAGTAAG
TTGGCCGCAGTGTTATCACTCATGGTTATGGCAGCACTGCATAATTCTCTTACTGTCATGCCATCCGTAA
GATGCTTTTCTGTGACTGGTGAGTACTCAACCAAGTCATTCTGAGAATAGTGTATGCGGCGACCGAGTTG
CTCTTGCCCGGCGTCAATACGGGATAATACCGCGCCACATAGCAGAACTTTAAAAGTGCTCATCATTGGA
AAACGTTCTTCGGGGCGAAAACTCTCAAGGATCTTACCGCTGTTGAGATCCAGTTCGATGTAACCCACTC
GTGCACCCAACTGATCTTCAGCATCTTTTACTTTCACCAGCGTTTCTGGGTGAGCAAAAACAGGAAGGCA
AAATGCCGCAAAAAAGGGAATAAGGGCGACACGGAAATGTTGAATACTCATACTCTTCCTTTTTCAATAT
TATTGAAGCATTTATCAGGGTTATTGTCTCATGAGCGGATACATATTTGAATGTATTTAGAAAAATAAAC
AAATAGGGGTTCCGCGCACATTTCCCCGAAAAGTGCCACCTGACGTCTAAGAAACCATTATTATCATGAC
ATTAACCTATAAAAATAGGCGTATCACGAGGCCCTTTCGTCTCGCGCGTTTCGGTGATGACGGTGAAAAC
CTCTGACACATGCAGCTCCCGGAGACGGTCACAGCTTGTCTGTAAGCGGATGCCGGGAGCAGACAAGCCC
GTCAGGGCGCGTCAGCGGGTGTTGGCGGGTGTCGGGGCTGGCTTAACTATGCGGCATCAGAGCAGATTGT
ACTGAGAGTGCACCATATGCGGTGTGAAATACCGCACAGATGCGTAAGGAGAAAATACCGCATCAGGCGC
CATTCGCCATTCAGGCTGCGCAACTGTTGGGAAGGGCGATCGGTGCGGGCCTCTTCGCTATTACGCCAGC
TGGCGAAAGGGGGATGTGCTGCAAGGCGATTAAGTTGGGTAACGCCAGGGTTTTCCCAGTCACGACGTTG
TAAAACGACGGCGCAAGGAATGGTGCATGCAAGGAGATGGCGCCCAACAGTCCCCCGGCCACGGGGCCTG
CCACCATACCCACGCCGAAACAAGCGCTCATGAGCCCGAAGTGGCGAGCCCGATCTTCCCCATCGGTGAT
GTCGGCGATATAGGCGCCAGCAACCGCACCTGTGGCGCCGGTGATGCCGGCCACGATGCGTCCGGCGTAG
AGGCGATTAGTCCAATTTGTTAAAGACAGGATATCAGTGGTCCAGGCTCTAGTTTTGACTCAACAATATC
ACCAGCTGAAGCCTATAGAGTACGAGCCATAGATAAAATAAAAGATTTTATTTAGTCTCCAGAAAAAGGG
GGGAATGAAAGACCCCACCTGTAGGTTTGGCAAGCTAGCTTAAGTAACGCCATTTTGCAAGGCATGGAAA
ATACATAACTGAGAATAGAGAAGTTCAGATCAAGGTTAGGAACAGAGAGACAGCAGAATATGGGCCAAAC
AGGATATCTGTGGTAAGCAGTTCCTGCCCCGGCTCAGGGCCAAGAACAGATGGTCCCCAGATGCGGTCCC
GCCCTCAGCAGTTTCTAGAGAACCATCAGATGTTTCCAGGGTGCCCCAAGGACCTGAAATGACCCTGTGC
CTTATTTGAACTAACCAATCAGTTCGCTTCTCGCTTCTGTTCGCGCGCTTCTGCTCCCCGAGCTCAATAA
AAGAGCCCACAACCCCTCACTCGGCGCGCCAGTCCTCCGATAGACTGCGTCGCCCGGGTACCCGTATTCC
CAATAAAGCCTCTTGCTGTTTGCATCCGAATCGTGGACTCGCTGATCCTTGGGAGGGTCTCCTCAGATTG
ATTGACTGCCCACCTCGGGGGTCTTTCATTTGGAGGTTCCACCGAGATTTGGAGACCCCTGCCCAGGGAC
CACCGACCCCCCCGCCGGGAGGTAAGCTGGCCAGCGGTCGTTTCGTGTCTGTCTCTGTCTTTGTGCGTGT
TTGTGCCGGCATCTAATGTTTGCGCCTGCGTCTGTACTAGTTAGCTAACTAGCTCTGTATCTGGCGGACC
CGTGGTGGAACTGACGAGTTCTGAACACCCGGCCGCAACCCTGGGAGACGTCCCAGGGACTTTGGGGGCC
GTTTTTGTGGCCCGACCTGAGGAAGGGAGTCGATGTGGAATCCGACCCCGTCAGGATATGTGGTTCTGGT
AGGAGACGAGAACCTAAAACAGTTCCCGCCTCCGTCTGAATTTTTGCTTTCGGTTTGGAACCGAAGCCGC
GCGTCTTGTCTGCTGCAGCGCTGCAGCATCGTTCTGTGTTGTCTCTGTCTGACTGTGTTTCTGTATTTGT
CTGAAAATTAGGGCCAGACTGTTACCACTCCCTTAAGTTTGACCTTAGGTCACTGGAAAGATGTCGAGCG
GATCGCTCACAACCAGTCGGTAGATGTCAAGAAGAGACGTTGGGTTACCTTCTGCTCTGCAGAATGGCCA
ACCTTTAACGTCGGATGGCCGCGAGACGGCACCTTTAACCGAGACCTCATCACCCAGGTTAAGATCAAGG
TCTTTTCACCTGGCCCGCATGGACACCCAGACCAGGTCCCCTACATCGTGACCTGGGAAGCCTTGGCTTT
TGACCCCCCTCCCTGGGTCAAGCCCTTTGTACACCCTAAGCCTCCGCCTCCTCTTCCTCCATCCGCCCCG
TCTCTCCCCCTTGAACCTCCTCGTTCGACCCCGCCTCGATCCTCCCTTTATCCAGCCCTCACTCCTTCTC
TAGGCGCCGGAATTAGATCCACCATGAGAACACAAATTGAAGTGATCCCTTGCAAGATCTGTGGGGACAA
GTCATCTGGAATCCACTACGGGGTTATCACCTGTGAGGGGTGCAAGGGCTTCTTCCGCCGCAGCCAGCAG
TGTAATGTGGCCTACTCCTGCACGCGTCAGCAGAACTGCCCCATTGACCGAACCAGCCGCAACCGATGCC
AGCATTGCCGCCTGCAGAAGTGCCTGGCTCTGGGCATGTCCCGAGATGCTGTCAAGTTTGGCCGAATGTC
CAAGAAGCAGAGGGACAGTCTACATGCAGAAGTGCAGAAACAACTGCAACAGCAGCAGCAACAGGAACAA
GTGGCCAAGACTCCTCCAGCTGGGAGCCGCGGAGCAGACACACTTACATACACTTTAGGGCTCTCAGATG
GGCAGCTACCACTGGGCGCCTCACCTGACCTACCCGAGGCCTCTGCTTGTCCCCCTGGCCTCCTGAGAGC
CTCAGGCTCTGGCCCACCATATTCCAATACCTTGGCCAAAACAGAGGTCCAGGGGGCCTCCTGCCACCTT
GAGTATAGTCCAGAACGAGGCAAAGCTGAAGGCAGAGACAGCATCTATAGCACTGACGGCCAACTTACTC
TTGGAAGATGTGGACTTCGTTTTGAGGAAACCAGGCATCCTGAACTTGGGGAACCAGAACAGGGTCCAGA
CAGCCACTGCATTCCCAGTTTCTGCAGTGCCCCAGAGGTACCATATGCCTCTCTGACAGACATAGAGTAC
CTGGTACAGAATGTCTGCAAGTCCTTCCGAGAGACATGCCAGCTGCGACTGGAGGACCTTCTACGGCAGC
GCACCAACCTCTTTTCACGGGAGGAGGTGACCAGCTACCAGAGGAAGTCAATGTGGGAGATGTGGGAGCG
CTGTGCCCACCACCTCACTGAGGCCATTCAGTATGTGGTGGAGTTTGCCAAGCGGCTTTCAGGCTTCATG
GAGCTCTGCCAGAATGACCAGATCATACTACTGAAAGCAGGAGCAATGGAAGTCGTCCTAGTCAGAATGT
GCAGGGCCTACAATGCCAACAACCACACAGTCTTTTTTGAAGGCAAATACGGTGGTGTGGAGCTGTTTCG
AGCCTTGGGCTGCAGCGAGCTCATCAGCTCCATATTTGACTTTTCCCACTTCCTCAGCGCCCTGTGTTTT
TCTGAGGATGAGATTGCCCTCTACACGGCCCTGGTTCTCATCAATGCCAACCGTCCTGGGCTCCAAGAGA
AGAGGAGAGTGGAACATCTGCAATACAATTTGGAACTGGCTTTCCATCATCATCTCTGCAAGACTCATCG
ACAAGGCCTCCTAGCCAAGCTGCCACCCAAAGGAAAACTCCGGAGCCTGTGCAGCCAACATGTGGAAAAG
CTGCAGATCTTCCAGCACCTCCACCCCATCGTGGTCCAAGCCGCCTTCCCTCCACTCTATAAGGAACTCT
TCAGCACTGATGTTGAATCCCCTGAGGGGCTGTCAAAGTGACTCGAGAAAAAAAAGGGCGAATTCCGCCC
CCCCCCCCTAACGTTACTGGCCGAAGCCGCTTGGAATAAGGCCGGTGTGCGTTTGTCTATATGTTATTTT
CCACCATATTGCCGTCTTTTGGCAATGTGAGGGCCCGGAAACCTGGCCCTGTCTTCTTGACGAGCATTCC
TAGGGGTCTTTCCCCTCTCGCCAAAGGAATGCAAGGTCTGTTGAATGTCGTGAAGGAAGCAGTTCCTCTG
GAAGCTTCTTGAAGACAAACAACGTCTGTAGCGACCCTTTGCAGGCAGCGGAACCCCCCACCTGGCGACA
GGTGCCTCTGCGGCCAAAAGCCACGTGTATAAGATACACCTGCAAAGGCGGCACAACCCCAGTGCCACGT
TGTGAGTTGGATAGTTGTGGAAAGAGTCAAATGGCTCTCCTCAAGCGTATTCAACAAGGGGCTGAAGGAT
GCCCAGAAGGTACCCCATTGTATGGGATCTGATCTGGGGCCTCGGTGCACATGCTTTACATGTGTTTAGT
CGAGGTTAAAAAAACGTCTAGGCCCCCCGAACCACGGGGACGTGGTTTTCCTTTGAAAAACACGATGATA
ATATGGCCACAACCATGGTGAGCAAGGGCGAGGAGCTGTTCACCGGGGTGGTGCCCATCCTGGTCGAGCT
GGACGGCGACGTAAACGGCCACAAGTTCAGCGTGTCTGGCGAGGGCGAGGGCGATGCCACCTACGGCAAG
CTGACCCTGAAGTTCATCTGCACCACCGGCAAGCTGCCCGTGCCCTGGCCCACCCTCGTGACCACCCTGA
CCTACGGCGTGCAGTGCTTCAGCCGCTACCCCGACCACATGAAGCAGCACGACTTCTTCAAGTCCGCCAT
GCCCGAAGGCTACGTCCAGGAGCGCACCATCTTCTTCAAGGACGACGGCAACTACAAGACCCGCGCCGAG
GTGAAGTTCGAGGGCGACACCCTGGTGAACCGCATCGAGCTGAAGGGCATCGACTTCAAGGAGGACGGCA
ACATCCTGGGGCACAAGCTGGAGTACAACTACAACAGCCACAACGTCTATATCATGGCCGACAAGCAGAA
GAACGGCATCAAGGCGAACTTCAAGATCCGCCACAACATCGAGGACGGCAGCGTGCAGCTCGCCGACCAC
TACCAGCAGAACACCCCCATCGGCGACGGCCCCGTGCTGCTGCCCGACAACCACTACCTGAGCACCCAGT
CCGCCCTGAGCAAAGACCCCAACGAGAAGCGCGATCACATGGTCCTGCTGGAGTTCGTGACCGCCGCCGG
GATCACTCTCGGCATGGACGAGCTGTACAAGTAATGAATTAATTAAGAATTATCAAGCTTATCGATACCG
TCGACCTGCAGCCAAGCTTATCGATAAAATAAAAGATTTTATTTAGTCTCCAGAAAAAGGGGGGAATGAA
AGACCCCACCTGTAGGTTTGGCAAGCTAGCTTAAGTAACGCCATTTTGCAAGGCATGGAAAATACATAAC
TGAGAATAGAGAAGTTCAGATCAAGGTTAGGAACAGAGAGACAGCAGAATATGGGCCAAACAGGATATCT
GTGGTAAGCAGTTCCTGCCCCGGCTCAGGGCCAAGAACAGATGGTCCCCAGATGCGGTCCCGCCCTCAGC
AGTTTCTAGAGAACCATCAGATGTTTCCAGGGTGCCCCAAGGACCTGAAATGACCCTGTGCCTTATTTGA
ACTAACCAATCAGTTCGCTTCTCGCTTCTGTTCGCGCGCTTCTGCTCCCCGAGCTCAATAAAAGAGCCCA
CAACCCCTCACTCGGCGCGCCAGTCCTCCGATAGACTGCGTCGCCCGGGTACCCGTGTATCCAATAAACC
CTCTTGCAGTTGCATCCGACTTGTGGTCTCGCTGTTCCTTGGGAGGGTCTCCTCTGAGTGATTGACTACC
CGTCAGCGGGGGTCTTTCATGGGTAACAGTTTCTTGAAGTTGGAGAACAACATTCTGAGGGTAGGAGTCG
AATATTAAGTAATCCTGACTCAATTAGCCACTGTTTTGAATCCACATACTCCAATACTCCTGAAATAGTT
CATTATGGACAGCGCAGAAAGAGCTGGGGAGAATTGTGAAATTGTTATCCGCTCACAATTCCACACAACA
TACGAGCCGGAAGCATAAAGTGTAAAGCCTGGGGTGCCTAATGAGTGAGCTAACTCACATTAATTGCGTT
GCGCTCACTGCCCGCTTTCCAGTCGGGAAACCTGTCGTGCCAGCTGCATTAATGAATCGGCCAACGCGCG
GGGAGAGGCGGTTTGCGTATTGGGCGCT
Features (pLannotate 1.2.2; 20 found; start..end, strand, type, name):
    182..770     -  rep_origin     ori: high-copy-number ColE1/pMB1/pBR322/pUC origin of replication
    941..1801    -  CDS            AmpR: β-lactamase; bla; confers resistance to ampicillin, carbenicillin, and related antibiotics
   1802..1906    -  promoter       AmpR promoter: bla
   2001..2036    +  CDS            rop (fragment): Rop protein, which maintains plasmids at low copy number; rop
   2138..2237    +  misc_feature   bom (fragment): basis of mobility region from pBR322
   2243..2392    -  CDS            lacZα (fragment): LacZα fragment of β-galactosidase; lacZ fragment
   2392..2593    -  CDS            TcR (fragment): tetracycline efflux protein; tet; confers resistance to tetracycline
   2594..2692    +  CDS            env (fragment): murine leukemia virus gPr80 envelope polyprotein precursor; env; proteolytically cleaved into gp70SU and p15TM subunits
   2734..3250    +  LTR            5' LTR: 5' long terminal repeat from murine embryonic stem cell virus
   3314..3655    +  misc_feature   MESV Ψ: packaging signal of murine embryonic stem cell virus
   3722..4138    +  CDS            gag (truncated): truncated Moloney murine leukemia virus (MMLV) gag gene lacking the start codon
   4145..5638    +  CDS            Rorc: RORG_MOUSE - Also known as Nr1f3, Rorg, Thor. Experimental evidence at protein level: Swiss-Prot protein existence level 1. [Isoform 2]: Essential for thymopoiesis and the development of several secondary lymphoid tissues, including lymph nodes and Peyer's patches (PubMed:10602018, PubMed:14691482, PubMed:16148126). Required for the generation of LTi (lymphoid tissue inducer) cells. Regulates thymocyte survival through DNA-binding on ROREs of target gene promoter regions and recruitment of coactivaros via the AF-2. Also plays a key role, downstream of IL6 and TGFB and synergistically with RORA
   5769..6231    +  misc_feature   IRES: internal ribosome entry site (IRES) of the encephalomyocarditis virus (EMCV)
   6245..6964    +  CDS            EGFP: the original enhanced GFP (Yang et al., 1996) mammalian codon-optimized
   6981..7007    +  misc_feature   MCS (fragment): pBluescript multiple cloning site
   7066..7580    +  LTR            3' LTR: 3' long terminal repeat from murine embryonic stem cell virus
   7742..7758    -  protein_bind   lac operator: The lac repressor binds to the lac operator to inhibit transcription in E. coli. This inhibition can be relieved by adding lactose or isopropyl-β-D-thiogalactopyranoside (IPTG). lac repressor encoded by lacI
   7766..7796    -  promoter       lac promoter: promoter for the E. coli lac operon
   7811..7832    -  protein_bind   CAP binding site: CAP binding activates transcription in the presence of cAMP. E. coli catabolite activator protein
   7845..7937    -  CDS            lacI (fragment): lac repressor; lacI; The lac repressor binds to the lac operator to inhibit transcription in E. coli. This inhibition can be relieved by adding lactose or isopropyl-β-D-thiogalactopyranoside (IPTG).
