[The description below was written by a language model from this plasmid's Addgene catalogue record and pLannotate feature annotations shown in this document.]
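Description:
MIGR-RORgt is a gammaretroviral mammalian expression plasmid built on the pMIGR backbone and carrying mouse Rorc cDNA encoding RORγt, the lymphoid-restricted isoform of the orphan nuclear receptor RORγ. The sequenced construct is about 7.9 kb, consistent with a roughly 1.5 kb insert in a backbone listed at about 6 kb. It is propagated in E. coli through a high-copy ColE1/pUC-type origin and selected with ampicillin via the β-lactamase gene. The remaining bacterial annotations (fragments of rop, bom, lacZα, TcR and lacI, plus the lac promoter/operator) are leftovers of earlier cloning vectors with no evident functional role.

The proviral cassette is flanked by 5′ and 3′ long terminal repeats of the murine embryonic stem cell virus type. Downstream of the 5′ LTR lie the Ψ packaging signal and a truncated gag segment lacking its start codon, which together promote efficient encapsidation of the genomic RNA when gag, pol and env are supplied in trans by a packaging cell line or helper plasmids. No internal promoter is annotated, so expression is presumably driven by the 5′ LTR, yielding a single bicistronic transcript. The Rorc open reading frame, cloned between a BglII/BamHI junction and XhoI, is translated cap-dependently. An EMCV IRES then directs translation of EGFP from the same message, so green fluorescence marks transduced cells expressing the transcription factor and allows them to be tracked or sorted.

The record does not state a specific purpose. However, the design suits stable retroviral delivery of RORγt into dividing mouse cells such as activated T lymphocytes, for example to study its role in thymocyte survival, lymphoid tissue inducer cells and IL-6/TGF-β-dependent T helper differentiation.
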