Addgene plasmid #24069: MIGR-RORgt
Depositing lab: Dan Littman. Depositing organization: NYU Grossman School of Medicine.
Backbone
  Vector backbone: pMIGR
  Backbone size w/o insert (bp): 6000
  Vector type: Mammalian Expression, Retroviral
Growth in bacteria
  Bacterial resistance: Ampicillin, 100 μg/mL
  Growth temperature: 37°C
  Growth strain: DH5alpha
  Copy number: Unknown
Gene/Insert
  Gene/Insert name: Rorgt
  Species: M. musculus (mouse)
  Insert size (bp): 1500
  GenBank ID: NM_011281.2
  Entrez Gene: Rorc (a.k.a. Nr1f3, RORgamma, TOR, Thor)
  Cloning method: Restriction Enzyme; 5′ cloning site BglII/BamHI (unknown if destroyed); 3′ cloning site XhoI (unknown if destroyed)
  Sequencing primers: 5′ pLXSN 5
Terms and licenses: Academic/Nonprofit Terms; Industry Terms: Not Available to Industry
How to cite: MIGR-RORgt was a gift from Dan Littman (Addgene plasmid # 24069 ; http://n2t.net/addgene:24069 ; RRID:Addgene_24069)
