>Addgene plasmid #24069 | MIGR-RORgt | addgene partial sequence | sequence record 29960 | 24069 with pLSXN-5
CCTCACTCCTTCTCTAGGCGCCGGAATTAGATCCACCATGAGAACACAAATTGAAGTGATCCCTTGCAAG
ATCTGTGGGGACAAGTCATCTGGAATCCACTACGGGGTTATCACCTGTGAGGGGTGCAAGGGCTTCTTCC
GCCGCAGCCAGCAGTGTAATGTGGCCTACTCCTGCACGCGTCAGCAGAACTGCCCCATTGACCGAACCAG
CCGCAACCGATGCCAGCATTGCCGCCTGCAGAAGTGCCTGGCTCTGGGCATGTCCCGAGATGCTGTCAAG
TTTGGCCGAATGTCCAAGAAGCAGAGGGACAGTCTACATGCAGAAGTGCAGAAACAACTGCAACAGCAGC
AGCAACAGGAACAAGTGGCCAAGACTCCTCCAGCTGGGAGCCGCGGAGCAGACACACTTACATACACTTT
AGGGCTCTCAGATGGGCAGCTACCACTGGGCGCCTCACCTGACCTACCCGAGGCCTCTGCTTGTCCCCCT
GGCCTCCTGAGAGCCTCAGGCTCTGGCCCACCATATTCCAATACCTTGGCCAAAACAGAGGTCCAGGGGG
CCTCCTGCCACCTTGAGTATAGTCCAGAACGAGGCAAAGCTGAAGGCAGAGACAGCATCTATAGCACTGA
CGGCCAACTTACTCTTGGAAGATGTGGACTTCGTTTTGAGGAAACCAGGCATCCTGAACTTGGGGAACCA
GAACAGGGTCCAGACAGCCACTGCATTCCCAGTTTCTGCAGTGCCCCAGAGGTACCATATGCCTCTCTGA
CAGACAT
